>Addgene plasmid #16524 | GST-FAST-FH | addgene partial sequence | sequence record 23142 | pGEX-5 5'-GGGCTGGCAAGCCACGTTTGGTG-3'
GCATCTCAAATGGATCTGGTTCCGCGTGGATCTCGTCGTGCATCTGTTGGATCCATGGGGCCCTGCAGCG
GCTCCCGCCTGGGGCCCCCAGAGGCAGAGTCGCCCTCCCAGCCCCCTAAGAGGAGGAAGAAGAGGTACCT
GCGACATGACAAGCCCCCCTACACCTACTTGGCCATGATCGCCTTGGTGATTCAGGCCGCTCCCTCCCGC
AGACTGAAGCTGGCCCAGATCATCCGTCAGGTCCAGGCCGTGTTCCCCTTCTTCAGGGAAGACTACGAGG
GCTGGAAAGACTCCATTCGCCACAACCTTTCCTCCAACCGATGCTTCCGCAAGGTGCCCAAGGACCCTGC
AAAGCCCCAGGCCAAGGGCAACTTCTGGGCGGTCGACGTGAGCCTGATCCCAGCTGAGGCGCTCCGGCTG
CAGAACACCGCCCTGTGCCGGCGCTGGCAGAACGGAGGTGCGCGTGGAGCCTTCGCCAAGGACCTGGGCC
CCTACGTGCTGCACTAAGGATCCCCGGGAATTCATCGTGACTGACTGACGATCTGCCTCGCGCGTTTCGG
TGATGACGGTGAAAACCTCTGACACATGCAGCTCCCGGAGACGGTCACAGCTTGTCTGTAAGCGGATGCC
GGGAGCAGACAAGCCCGTCAGGGCGCGTCAGCGGGTGTTGGCGGGTGTCGGGGCGCAGCCATGACCCAGT
CACGTAGCGATAGCGGAGTNTNTTNTTNNNGAAANAAGGGCCTCGTGANACCCTNTTTTATAGGTNATGT
CTGATATATGNTTCTAAACTCAGNGCATTTTCGGNANTGTGCNGAACCNNTTTNTTTTTTNAATATN
