[The description below was written by a language model from this plasmid's Addgene catalogue record.]
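Description:
GST-FAST-FH is a bacterial expression plasmid built on the pGEX-2TK backbone (about 5 kb without insert). It produces the forkhead domain of human FAST-1 (forkhead activin signal transducer-1, now designated FOXH1) as a fusion to glutathione S-transferase. The plasmid is maintained at high copy number in standard E. coli cloning strains and is selected with ampicillin. The record includes no feature table, so the promoter, origin and other backbone elements are not listed. pGEX-series vectors generally drive the GST fusion from an IPTG-inducible tac promoter, and the 2TK variant is known for carrying a thrombin cleavage site and a protein kinase recognition site between GST and the cloning site, which allows the purified protein to be radiolabelled in vitro.

The insert is roughly 450 bp and encodes amino acids 1–150 of human FAST-1, the region containing the forkhead (winged-helix) DNA-binding domain. It was cloned into a BamHI site, which is retained at both ends, so that GST sits at the N terminus of the fragment. Because the same enzyme was used on both sides, insert orientation would have had to be confirmed, and flanking pGEX primers are noted for sequencing.

According to the depositor, the construct yields a GST fusion containing only the forkhead domain of hFAST-1. Such a protein can be purified on glutathione resin. It suits biochemical work on this transcription factor, which acts in TGF-β and activin signalling, such as DNA-binding or protein-interaction assays that isolate the forkhead domain from the rest of the protein. The record does not specify particular assays.
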