Addgene plasmid #16524: GST-FAST-FH
Depositing lab: Bert Vogelstein. Depositing organization: Johns Hopkins University and School of Medicine. Publication: Characterization of human FAST-1, a TGF beta and activin signal transducer. Zhou S, Zawel L, Lengauer C, Kinzler KW, Vogelstein B. Mol Cell. 1998 Jul . 2(1):121-7. 10.1016/S1097-2765(00)80120-3 PubMed 9702198.
Backbone
  Vector backbone: pGEX-2TK
  Backbone manufacturer: Amersham
  Backbone size w/o insert (bp): 5000
  Vector type: Bacterial Expression
Growth in bacteria
  Bacterial resistance: Ampicillin, 100 μg/mL
  Growth temperature: 37°C
  Growth strain: DH5alpha
  Copy number: High Copy
Gene/Insert
  Gene/Insert name: FAST-1 (FH domain) (alt names: Fast1; forkhead activin signal transducer-1)
  Species: H. sapiens (human)
  Insert size (bp): 450
  Mutation: amino acids 1-150. Forkhead domain.
  Entrez Gene: FOXH1 (a.k.a. FAST-1, FAST1)
  Tag / fusion protein: GST (N terminal on backbone)
  Cloning method: Restriction Enzyme; 5′ cloning site BamHI (not destroyed); 3′ cloning site BamHI (not destroyed)
  Sequencing primers: 5′ pGEX 5'; 3′ pGEX 3'
Terms and licenses: Academic/Nonprofit Terms; Industry Terms: Not Available to Industry
Depositor comments: A GST-fusion protein containing only the forkhead domain of hFAST-1.
How to cite: GST-FAST-FH was a gift from Bert Vogelstein (Addgene plasmid # 16524 ; http://n2t.net/addgene:16524 ; RRID:Addgene_16524)
